Addgene plasmid #173960: pGL3-noSV40-humanEC1.25_S6
Purpose: Firefly luciferase enhancer reporter plasmid.
Depositing lab: Joanna Wysocka. Depositing organization: Stanford University. Publication: Loss of Extreme Long-Range Enhancers in Human Neural Crest Drives a Craniofacial Disorder. Long HK, Osterwalder M, Welsh IC, Hansen K, Davies JOJ, Liu YE, Koska M, Adams AT, Aho R, Arora N, Ikeda K, Williams RM, Sauka-Spengler T, Porteus MH, Mohun T, Dickel DE, Swigut T, Hughes JR, Higgs DR, Visel A, Selleri L, Wysocka J. Cell Stem Cell. 2020 Nov 5;27(5):765-783.e14. doi: 10.1016/j.stem.2020.09.001. Epub 2020 Sep 28. PubMed 32991838.
Backbone
  Vector backbone: pGL3-Promoter, GenBank: U47298.2
  Backbone manufacturer: Promega
  Backbone size w/o insert (bp): 5016
  Vector type: Luciferase
Growth in bacteria
  Bacterial resistance: Ampicillin, 100 μg/mL
  Growth temperature: 37°C
  Growth strain: DH5alpha
  Copy number: High Copy
Gene/Insert
  Gene/Insert name: Enhancer region 6 (S6) from SOX9 enhancer cluster EC1.25
  Species: H. sapiens (human)
  Insert size (bp): 1653
  Mutation: None
  Promoter: SV40 promoter
  Cloning method: Restriction Enzyme; 5′ cloning site unknown (unknown if destroyed)
  Sequencing primers: 5′ CGCTCTCCATCAAAACAAAACG; 3′ GAGTTAGGGGCGGGATGG
Terms and licenses: Academic/Nonprofit Terms; Industry Terms: Not Available to Industry
How to cite: pGL3-noSV40-humanEC1.25_S6 was a gift from Joanna Wysocka (Addgene plasmid # 173960 ; http://n2t.net/addgene:173960 ; RRID:Addgene_173960)
