[The description below was written by a language model from this plasmid's Addgene catalogue record and pLannotate feature annotations shown in this document.]
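Description:
pGL3-noSV40-humanEC1.25_S6 is a firefly luciferase enhancer reporter plasmid built on the pGL3-Promoter backbone, intended for transient transfection into mammalian cells. It is maintained in E. coli as a high-copy plasmid through a ColE1/pUC-type origin and selected with ampicillin via the β-lactamase gene and its native promoter. An f1 phage origin is also present, allowing single-stranded DNA production.

The insert is a 1,653 bp human genomic fragment, enhancer region 6 (S6) from the SOX9 enhancer cluster EC1.25, recorded as unmutated. From the feature coordinates, it appears to occupy the otherwise unannotated region upstream of the SV40 early promoter, which in turn drives the luc+ firefly luciferase coding sequence followed by the SV40 late-type polyadenylation signal. In this design the minimal SV40 promoter gives low basal expression, so increases in luciferase output reflect the enhancer activity of the cloned fragment. A synthetic poly(A) signal and an RNA polymerase II transcriptional pause site lie upstream of the cloning region and limit spurious read-through transcription from the backbone into the reporter. The "noSV40" in the name is not explained in the record; both the catalogue entry and the annotation show that the SV40 promoter is retained. Short hits to an ARG4 promoter, large T antigen, TcR and lacZα are small fragments, most likely backbone remnants or chance matches rather than functional elements.

The associated work concerns long-range SOX9 enhancers in human neural crest and craniofacial disease, so the plasmid is suited to testing this sub-element's regulatory activity in reporter assays.
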