Features (pLannotate 1.2.2; 13 found; start..end, strand, type, name):
    857..873     +  promoter       ARG4 promoter (fragment): S. cerevisiae ARG4
   1701..1897    +  promoter       SV40 promoter: SV40 early promoter
   1933..3585    +  CDS            luciferase: firefly luciferase; luc+; enhanced luc+ version of the luciferase gene
   3626..3747    -  polyA_signal   SV40 poly(A) signal: SV40 polyadenylation signal
   3770..3838    -  CDS            large T antigen (fragment): large T antigen from SV40 (simian virus 40)
   3860..3992    +  CDS            TcR (fragment): tetracycline efflux protein; tet; confers resistance to tetracycline
   4172..4760    -  rep_origin     ori: high-copy-number ColE1/pMB1/pBR322/pUC origin of replication
   4931..5791    -  CDS            AmpR: β-lactamase; bla; confers resistance to ampicillin, carbenicillin, and related antibiotics
   5792..5896    -  promoter       AmpR promoter: bla
   5923..6351    +  rep_origin     f1 ori (sequence partly withheld): f1 bacteriophage origin of replication; arrow indicates direction of (+) strand synthesis
   6383..6450    -  CDS            lacZα (fragment): LacZα fragment of β-galactosidase; lacZ fragment
   6509..6557    +  polyA_signal   poly(A) signal: synthetic polyadenylation signal
   6571..6662    +  misc_feature   pause site: RNA polymerase II transcriptional pause signal from the human α2 globin gene
>Addgene plasmid #173960 | pGL3-noSV40-humanEC1.25_S6 | addgene full sequence | sequence record 341790 | Addgene NGS Result
GGTACCGAGCTCTTACGCGTGCTAGCCCGGGTTTTGTGGTGAATTTCAAGACTTAAAGTAGCTAATGCAA
AAGGATGATAATTTGTATTAATTTTGGTATACTATACCAACAGTTTTGAATAATATGTATGTCAGAAGGC
CTTAAGAAATAGAGCATTATGTCTGCTGTAATTATTCTCTCCTCTTTTCTGCCACACATAGCCACATGGC
TCAGTCATTATCTTCTGCTATTTAGTATATTTAATACCAAAGGAATTCCTGCTAGCCATCTGCTTTTCTA
TGTTAATTCTTGCCCTTTGCAGTTTTCCTTACAAGATATAATCATCTAGAACAGCAGGTCCCTACAGAGA
ACTTGAACATTTGCTTTTAATCAAAAGGCATAGTTTATATTAAACTCAGTAAACAAAATCAGGGGACTTG
TATAAATAACAATTTGTGCATATCATTTTCATTTTTGCTGACACTTTTGACTCTGGTATTGATCTTTCTC
CAGGTTGTGAAACTCAGAGGGCAAAGTGCAAAGTTCAAAAGTGGCTATTTGCCTCAAGGTTTATTGAAAA
TAAAACATCAACGGAAGTCCTCTGAAGTAATTTGAGGAAACTTTTTTTTTCTTCTAGGAAGGATGTCATT
ATTCAGTTTCTAAGGTTAAGTCTGCTTAGAGAAAAATAATAGAGTGAAAATAGGCTTGAAACATTAGAAA
GCTGGCAGAAAACATCTATATAATTGTGGGACTGAATGCAAGTATGTAAAATTTCCAAAAACAAACATTG
CATTCTATATGGAACATCTCTTTATCTGTTCATCGTCCAAATACAGAAACTATAGCTCCATCTTGCCAAA
TCCATAGTATGTGGACTGAAAAAAAAAAAAAAGAAAAAAGAAAAAACAGATGCAAAATGAATAAGGAAAG
AGTACATTTAAAAAAATACATTTTTTAAACTGGTTTAATAAGAAAATTAATTTTAAAAAATCAGTACAAT
TGGATTGTCATCAAGCAGCTAAAAGGCACAGCTCATTTTTTCAATTGTCCTGTTCCAAATGATTATTTTG
TTTCATGCAAGCACTTGCTGGGAACGTTTCCATGCTGAAACAAGACAAGTGCAGGCAGAGCTGTTTTTAA
TTTTTAAAGATAACTAAAAACATACAGAAAAGCCTTCCAAGCTTGACTTGAAATTGTTGTATCTAAAGAT
TCTCAATGCATTTATTAGGAAGTGTCCATCCAACTTAAGAGAATTTTAACAGGCGTCCTAAGGTCAGACT
GCAAATCAGGCCAGGAGTCAAGAGCTTCAGTAATCTTTTCCCAGCGTCATGCAGTAGATCCTGGTTATTT
TCAACCAAATTAGACATCATTTTGGATGTTTATTCTCCCAATTATCTCCTTACCCCCCCAATCCTTCTAA
GTTTCTTTATGGTTTTATTTAAAAATTCTCTTAGTTTTTTATTGCGAGAGTAACTTAAGTGTGGTCTATT
TGAAATCTTCATCACATATAAAGGGGGAACACAAAATCATTTACGTAATAAGACTCCAGCTAACAGGCAC
CCTCCAGCAATCTGAATGCTTATGAAATGGCATGAAAATAAATCCAGAAAATTAAACTAAGAGCTAGACA
AAATATAAACTACTTTGAGCTGTGCTTTTACAAGACAGATATGTCTAGGTATATGAGCTCCTAGTTTTCC
TGGACTCGAGATCTGCGATCTGCATCTCAATTAGTCAGCAACCATAGTCCCGCCCCTAACTCCGCCCATC
CCGCCCCTAACTCCGCCCAGTTCCGCCCATTCTCCGCCCCATCGCTGACTAATTTTTTTTATTTATGCAG
AGGCCGAGGCCGCCTCGGCCTCTGAGCTATTCCAGAAGTAGTGAGGAGGCTTTTTTGGAGGCCTAGGCTT
TTGCAAAAAGCTTGGCATTCCGGTACTGTTGGTAAAGCCACCATGGAAGACGCCAAAAACATAAAGAAAG
GCCCGGCGCCATTCTATCCGCTGGAAGATGGAACCGCTGGAGAGCAACTGCATAAGGCTATGAAGAGATA
CGCCCTGGTTCCTGGAACAATTGCTTTTACAGATGCACATATCGAGGTGGACATCACTTACGCTGAGTAC
TTCGAAATGTCCGTTCGGTTGGCAGAAGCTATGAAACGATATGGGCTGAATACAAATCACAGAATCGTCG
TATGCAGTGAAAACTCTCTTCAATTCTTTATGCCGGTGTTGGGCGCGTTATTTATCGGAGTTGCAGTTGC
GCCCGCGAACGACATTTATAATGAACGTGAATTGCTCAACAGTATGGGCATTTCGCAGCCTACCGTGGTG
TTCGTTTCCAAAAAGGGGTTGCAAAAAATTTTGAACGTGCAAAAAAAGCTCCCAATCATCCAAAAAATTA
TTATCATGGATTCTAAAACGGATTACCAGGGATTTCAGTCGATGTACACGTTCGTCACATCTCATCTACC
TCCCGGTTTTAATGAATACGATTTTGTGCCAGAGTCCTTCGATAGGGACAAGACAATTGCACTGATCATG
AACTCCTCTGGATCTACTGGTCTGCCTAAAGGTGTCGCTCTGCCTCATAGAACTGCCTGCGTGAGATTCT
CGCATGCCAGAGATCCTATTTTTGGCAATCAAATCATTCCGGATACTGCGATTTTAAGTGTTGTTCCATT
CCATCACGGTTTTGGAATGTTTACTACACTCGGATATTTGATATGTGGATTTCGAGTCGTCTTAATGTAT
AGATTTGAAGAAGAGCTGTTTCTGAGGAGCCTTCAGGATTACAAGATTCAAAGTGCGCTGCTGGTGCCAA
CCCTATTCTCCTTCTTCGCCAAAAGCACTCTGATTGACAAATACGATTTATCTAATTTACACGAAATTGC
TTCTGGTGGCGCTCCCCTCTCTAAGGAAGTCGGGGAAGCGGTTGCCAAGAGGTTCCATCTGCCAGGTATC
AGGCAAGGATATGGGCTCACTGAGACTACATCAGCTATTCTGATTACACCCGAGGGGGATGATAAACCGG
GCGCGGTCGGTAAAGTTGTTCCATTTTTTGAAGCGAAGGTTGTGGATCTGGATACCGGGAAAACGCTGGG
CGTTAATCAAAGAGGCGAACTGTGTGTGAGAGGTCCTATGATTATGTCCGGTTATGTAAACAATCCGGAA
GCGACCAACGCCTTGATTGACAAGGATGGATGGCTACATTCTGGAGACATAGCTTACTGGGACGAAGACG
AACACTTCTTCATCGTTGACCGCCTGAAGTCTCTGATTAAGTACAAAGGCTATCAGGTGGCTCCCGCTGA
ATTGGAATCCATCTTGCTCCAACACCCCAACATCTTCGACGCAGGTGTCGCAGGTCTTCCCGACGATGAC
GCCGGTGAACTTCCCGCCGCCGTTGTTGTTTTGGAGCACGGAAAGACGATGACGGAAAAAGAGATCGTGG
ATTACGTCGCCAGTCAAGTAACAACCGCGAAAAAGTTGCGCGGAGGAGTTGTGTTTGTGGACGAAGTACC
GAAAGGTCTTACCGGAAAACTCGACGCAAGAAAAATCAGAGAGATCCTCATAAAGGCCAAGAAGGGCGGA
AAGATCGCCGTGTAATTCTAGAGTCGGGGCGGCCGGCCGCTTCGAGCAGACATGATAAGATACATTGATG
AGTTTGGACAAACCACAACTAGAATGCAGTGAAAAAAATGCTTTATTTGTGAAATTTGTGATGCTATTGC
TTTATTTGTAACCATTATAAGCTGCAATAAACAAGTTAACAACAACAATTGCATTCATTTTATGTTTCAG
GTTCAGGGGGAGGTGTGGGAGGTTTTTTAAAGCAAGTAAAACCTCTACAAATGTGGTAAAATCGATAAGG
ATCTGGATCCGTCGACCGATGCCCTTGAGAGCCTTCAACCCAGTCAGCTCCTTCCGGTGGGCGCGGGGCA
TGACTATCGTCGCCGCACTTATGACTGTCTTCTTTATCATGCAACTCGTAGGACAGGTGCCGGCAGCGCT
CTTCCGCTTCCTCGCTCACTGACTCGCTGCGCTCGGTCGTTCGGCTGCGGCGAGCGGTATCAGCTCACTC
AAAGGCGGTAATACGGTTATCCACAGAATCAGGGGATAACGCAGGAAAGAACATGTGAGCAAAAGGCCAG
CAAAAGGCCAGGAACCGTAAAAAGGCCGCGTTGCTGGCGTTTTTCCATAGGCTCCGCCCCCCTGACGAGC
ATCACAAAAATCGACGCTCAAGTCAGAGGTGGCGAAACCCGACAGGACTATAAAGATACCAGGCGTTTCC
CCCTGGAAGCTCCCTCGTGCGCTCTCCTGTTCCGACCCTGCCGCTTACCGGATACCTGTCCGCCTTTCTC
CCTTCGGGAAGCGTGGCGCTTTCTCATAGCTCACGCTGTAGGTATCTCAGTTCGGTGTAGGTCGTTCGCT
CCAAGCTGGGCTGTGTGCACGAACCCCCCGTTCAGCCCGACCGCTGCGCCTTATCCGGTAACTATCGTCT
TGAGTCCAACCCGGTAAGACACGACTTATCGCCACTGGCAGCAGCCACTGGTAACAGGATTAGCAGAGCG
AGGTATGTAGGCGGTGCTACAGAGTTCTTGAAGTGGTGGCCTAACTACGGCTACACTAGAAGAACAGTAT
TTGGTATCTGCGCTCTGCTGAAGCCAGTTACCTTCGGAAAAAGAGTTGGTAGCTCTTGATCCGGCAAACA
AACCACCGCTGGTAGCGGTGGTTTTTTTGTTTGCAAGCAGCAGATTACGCGCAGAAAAAAAGGATCTCAA
GAAGATCCTTTGATCTTTTCTACGGGGTCTGACGCTCAGTGGAACGAAAACTCACGTTAAGGGATTTTGG
TCATGAGATTATCAAAAAGGATCTTCACCTAGATCCTTTTAAATTAAAAATGAAGTTTTAAATCAATCTA
AAGTATATATGAGTAAACTTGGTCTGACAGTTACCAATGCTTAATCAGTGAGGCACCTATCTCAGCGATC
TGTCTATTTCGTTCATCCATAGTTGCCTGACTCCCCGTCGTGTAGATAACTACGATACGGGAGGGCTTAC
CATCTGGCCCCAGTGCTGCAATGATACCGCGAGACCCACGCTCACCGGCTCCAGATTTATCAGCAATAAA
CCAGCCAGCCGGAAGGGCCGAGCGCAGAAGTGGTCCTGCAACTTTATCCGCCTCCATCCAGTCTATTAAT
TGTTGCCGGGAAGCTAGAGTAAGTAGTTCGCCAGTTAATAGTTTGCGCAACGTTGTTGCCATTGCTACAG
GCATCGTGGTGTCACGCTCGTCGTTTGGTATGGCTTCATTCAGCTCCGGTTCCCAACGATCAAGGCGAGT
TACATGATCCCCCATGTTGTGCAAAAAAGCGGTTAGCTCCTTCGGTCCTCCGATCGTTGTCAGAAGTAAG
TTGGCCGCAGTGTTATCACTCATGGTTATGGCAGCACTGCATAATTCTCTTACTGTCATGCCATCCGTAA
GATGCTTTTCTGTGACTGGTGAGTACTCAACCAAGTCATTCTGAGAATAGTGTATGCGGCGACCGAGTTG
CTCTTGCCCGGCGTCAATACGGGATAATACCGCGCCACATAGCAGAACTTTAAAAGTGCTCATCATTGGA
AAACGTTCTTCGGGGCGAAAACTCTCAAGGATCTTACCGCTGTTGAGATCCAGTTCGATGTAACCCACTC
GTGCACCCAACTGATCTTCAGCATCTTTTACTTTCACCAGCGTTTCTGGGTGAGCAAAAACAGGAAGGCA
AAATGCCGCAAAAAAGGGAATAAGGGCGACACGGAAATGTTGAATACTCATACTCTTCCTTTTTCAATAT
TATTGAAGCATTTATCAGGGTTATTGTCTCATGAGCGGATACATATTTGAATGTATTTAGAAAAATAAAC
AAATAGGGGTTCCGCGCACATTTCCCCGAAAAGTGCCACCTG
[124 nt withheld, positions 5923-6046]
C
[91 nt withheld, positions 6048-6138]
A
[49 nt withheld, positions 6140-6188]
CCTTTGACGTTGGAGTCCACGTTCTTT
[37 nt withheld, positions 6216-6252]
ACCCTATCTCGGTCTATTCTTTTGATTTATAAGGGATTTTGCCGATTTCGGCCTATTGGTTAAAAAATGA
GCTGATTTAACAAAAATTTAACGCGAATTTTAACAAAATATTAACGCTTACAATTTGCCATTCGCCATTC
AGGCTGCGCAACTGTTGGGAAGGGCGATCGGTGCGGGCCTCTTCGCTATTACGCCAGCCCAAGCTACCAT
GATAAGTAAGTAATATTAAGGTACGGGAGGTACTTGGAGCGGCCGCAATAAAATATCTTTATTTTCATTA
CATCTGTGTGTTGGTTTTTTGTGTGAATCGATAGTACTAACATACGCTCTCCATCAAAACAAAACGAAAC
AAAACAAACTAGCAAAATAGGCTGTCCCCAGTGCAAGTGCAGGTGCCAGAACATTTCTCTATCGATA
