>Addgene plasmid #173960 | pGL3-noSV40-humanEC1.25_S6 | depositor partial sequence | sequence record 337420 | S6
TTTTGTGGTGAATTTCAAGACTTAAAGTAGCTAATGCAAAAGGATGATAATTTGTATTAATTTTGGTATA
CTATACCAACAGTTTTGAATAATATGTATGTCAGAAGGCCTTAAGAAATAGAGCATTATGTCTGCTGTAA
TTATTCTCTCCTCTTTTCTGCCACACATAGCCACATGGCTCAGTCATTATCTTCTGCTATTTAGTATATT
TAATACCAAAGGAATTCCTGCTAGCCATCTGCTTTTCTATGTTAATTCTTGCCCTTTGCAGTTTTCCTTA
CAAGATATAATCATCTAGAACAGCAGGTCCCTACAGAGAACTTGAACATTTGCTTTTAATCAAAAGGCAT
AGTTTATATTAAACTCAGTAAACAAAATCAGGGGACTTGTATAAATAACAATTTGTGCATATCATTTTCA
TTTTTGCTGACACTTTTGACTCTGGTATTGATCTTTCTCCAGGTTGTGAAACTCAGAGGGCAAAGTGCAA
AGTTCAAAAGTGGCTATTTGCCTCAAGGTTTATTGAAAATAAAACATCAACGGAAGTCCTCTGAAGTAAT
TTGAGGAAACTTTTTTTTTCTTCTAGGAAGGATGTCATTATTCAGTTTCTAAGGTTAAGTCTGCTTAGAG
AAAAATAATAGAGTGAAAATAGGCTTGAAACATTAGAAAGCTGGCAGAAAACATCTATATAATTGTGGGA
CTGAATGCAAGTATGTAAAATTTCCAAAAACAAACATTGCATTCTATATGGAACATCTCTTTATCTGTTC
ATCGTCCAAATACAGAAACTATAGCTCCATCTTGCCAAATCCATAGTATGTGGACTGAAAAAAAAAAAAA
AGAAAAAAGAAAAAACAGATGCAAAATGAATAAGGAAAGAGTACATTTAAAAAAATACATTTTTTAAACT
GGTTTAATAAGAAAATTAATTTTAAAAAATCAGTACAATTGGATTGTCATCAAGCAGCTAAAAGGCACAG
CTCATTTTTTCAATTGTCCTGTTCCAAATGATTATTTTGTTTCATGCAAGCACTTGCTGGGAACGTTTCC
ATGCTGAAACAAGACAAGTGCAGGCAGAGCTGTTTTTAATTTTTAAAGATAACTAAAAACATACAGAAAA
GCCTTCCAAGCTTGACTTGAAATTGTTGTATCTAAAGATTCTCAATGCATTTATTAGGAAGTGTCCATCC
AACTTAAGAGAATTTTAACAGGCGTCCTAAGGTCAGACTGCAAATCAGGCCAGGAGTCAAGAGCTTCAGT
AATCTTTTCCCAGCGTCATGCAGTAGATCCTGGTTATTTTCAACCAAATTAGACATCATTTTGGATGTTT
ATTCTCCCAATTATCTCCTTACCCCCCCAATCCTTCTAAGTTTCTTTATGGTTTTATTTAAAAATTCTCT
TAGTTTTTTATTGCGAGAGTAACTTAAGTGTGGTCTATTTGAAATCTTCATCACATATAAAGGGGGAACA
CAAAATCATTTACGTAATAAGACTCCAGCTAACAGGCACCCTCCAGCAATCTGAATGCTTATGAAATGGC
ATGAAAATAAATCCAGAAAATTAAACTAAGAGCTAGACAAAATATAAACTACTTTGAGCTGTGCTTTTAC
AAGACAGATATGTCTAGGTATATGAGCTCCTAGTTTTCCTGGA
